Addgene plasmid #192154: pXD042 dTomato KIKO
Purpose: dTomato KIKO
Depositing lab: Sidi Chen. Depositing organization: Yale University. Publication: One-step generation of modular CAR-T cells with AAV-Cpf1. Dai X, Park JJ, Du Y, Kim HR, Wang G, Errami Y, Chen S. Nat Methods. 2019 Mar;16(3):247-254. doi: 10.1038/s41592-019-0329-7. Epub 2019 Feb 25. PubMed 30804551.
Backbone
  Vector backbone: pAAV
  Vector type: AAV
Growth in bacteria
  Bacterial resistance: Ampicillin, 100 μg/mL
  Growth temperature: 37°C
  Growth strain: NEB Stable
  Copy number: High Copy
Gene/Insert
  Gene/Insert name: dTomato
  Species: Synthetic
  Mutation: NA
  Cloning method: Gibson Cloning
Terms and licenses: Academic/Nonprofit Terms; Industry Terms: Not Available to Industry
How to cite: pXD042 dTomato KIKO was a gift from Sidi Chen (Addgene plasmid # 192154 ; http://n2t.net/addgene:192154 ; RRID:Addgene_192154)
