[The description below was written by a language model from this plasmid's Addgene catalogue record and pLannotate feature annotations shown in this document.]
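Description:
pXD042 dTomato KIKO is an AAV transfer plasmid built on a pAAV backbone, in which the payload lies between AAV2 inverted terminal repeats. These repeats allow the intervening DNA to be packaged into recombinant AAV particles when helper functions are supplied. The right-hand ITR is annotated in full, whereas the left one was detected only as short fragments, which may reflect difficulty sequencing or annotating this repeat. The plasmid is propagated in E. coli through a high-copy ColE1/pUC-type origin and selected with ampicillin via the bla gene. An f1 origin is also present. The listed growth strain is a recombination-deficient one, as is typical for ITR-containing plasmids.

Between the ITRs, a human U6 RNA polymerase III promoter sits at the 5′ end. This is the usual arrangement for expressing a guide RNA or crRNA, although the table does not annotate the transcribed element, and the region between U6 and the next cassette is largely unannotated. Downstream, an EF-1α core promoter drives the dimeric orange-red fluorescent protein dTomato, terminated by a short synthetic poly(A) signal. Immediately after this cassette comes a fragment matching the human TRAC gene (T cell receptor alpha constant region), which is consistent with a homology arm for targeted insertion at that locus. A matching upstream arm may occupy the unannotated stretch, but the record does not state this.

The stated purpose is only "dTomato KIKO", and the term is not expanded in the record. In the context of the associated work on AAV-Cpf1 engineering of CAR-T cells, it most likely means knock-in/knock-out, with the construct delivering a dTomato reporter for integration into TRAC while disrupting a targeted gene.
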