Features (pLannotate 1.2.2; 18 found; start..end, strand, type, name):
     12..39      +  repeat_region  AAV2 ITR (fragment): inverted terminal repeat of adeno-associated virus serotype 2 inverted
     68..95      +  repeat_region  AAV2 ITR (fragment): inverted terminal repeat of adeno-associated virus serotype 2 inverted
    152..392     +  promoter       U6 promoter: RNA polymerase III promoter for human U6 snRNA
   1209..1226    +  CDS            small t antigen (fragment): SV40 (simian virus 40) small t antigen
   1252..1463    +  promoter       EF-1α core promoter: core promoter for human elongation factor EF-1α
   1489..2190    +  CDS            dTomato: dTomato is a basic (constitutively fluorescent) orange fluorescent protein published in 2004, derived from Discosoma sp.. It is reported to be a somewhat slowly-maturing dimer with low acid sensitivity.
   2200..2248    +  polyA_signal   poly(A) signal: synthetic polyadenylation signal
   2255..2491    +  CDS            TRAC (fragment): TRAC_HUMAN - Also known as TCRA. Experimental evidence at protein level: Swiss-Prot protein existence level 1. Constant region of T cell receptor (TR) alpha chain (PubMed:24600447). Alpha-beta T cell receptors are antigen specific receptors which are essential to the immune response and are present on the cell surface of T lymphocytes. Recognize peptide-major histocompatibility (MH) (pMH) complexes that are displayed by antigen presenting cells (APC), a prerequisite for efficient T cell adaptive immunity against pathogens (PubMed:25493333). Binding of alpha-beta TR to pMH complex initiates TR-
   2913..2930    +  misc_feature   MCS (fragment): pBluescript multiple cloning site
   2930..2978    +  polyA_signal   poly(A) signal: synthetic polyadenylation signal
   3006..3146    +  repeat_region  AAV2 ITR: inverted terminal repeat of adeno-associated virus serotype 2 inverted
   3151..3202    -  misc_feature   bom (fragment): basis of mobility region from pBR322
   3221..3676    +  rep_origin     f1 ori (sequence partly withheld): f1 bacteriophage origin of replication; arrow indicates direction of (+) strand synthesis
   3677..3726    -  misc_feature   bom (fragment): basis of mobility region from pBR322
   3828..3863    -  CDS            rop (fragment): Rop protein, which maintains plasmids at low copy number; rop
   3958..4062    +  promoter       AmpR promoter: bla
   4063..4923    +  CDS            AmpR: β-lactamase; bla; confers resistance to ampicillin, carbenicillin, and related antibiotics
   5094..5682    +  rep_origin     ori: high-copy-number ColE1/pMB1/pBR322/pUC origin of replication
>Addgene plasmid #192154 | pXD042 dTomato KIKO | addgene full sequence | sequence record 375244 | Addgene NGS Result
CCTGCAGGCAGCTGCGCGCTCGCTCGCTCACTGAGGCCGCCCGGGCGTCGGGCGACCTTTGGTCGCCCGG
CCTCAGTGAGCGAGCGAGCGCGCAGAGAGGGAGTGGCCAACTCCATCACTAGGGGTTCCTGCGGCCGCAC
GCGTTCTAGAAGAGGGCCTATTTCCCATGATTCCTTCATATTTGCATATACGATACAAGGCTGTTAGAGA
GATAATTGGAATTAATTTGACTGTAAACACAAAGATATTAGTACAAAATACGTGACGTAGAAAGTAATAA
TTTCTTGGGTAGTTTGCAGTTTTAAAATTATGTTTTAAAATGGACTATCATATGCTTACCGTAACTTGAA
AGTATTTCGATTTCTTGGCTTTATATATCTTGTGGAAAGGACGAAACACCGTAATTTCTACTAAGTGTAG
ATGAGTCTCTCAGCTGGTACACTAATTTCTACTAAGTGTAGATGCACGAAGCTCTCCGATGTGTAATTTC
TACTAAGTGTAGATTTTTTTAAGCTTGGCGTGGATCCGATATCAACTAGATCTTGAGACAAGGTACGATG
TAAGGAGCTGCTGTGACTTGCTCAAGGCCTTATATCGAGTAAACGGTAGCGCTGGGGCTTAGACGCAGGT
GTTCTGATTTATAGTTCAAAACCTCTATCAATGAGAGAGCAATCTCCTGGTAATGTGATAGATTTCCCAA
CTTAATGCCAACATACCATAAACCTCCCATTCTGCTAATGCCCAGCCTAAGTTGGGGAGACCACTCCAGA
TTTCAAGATGTACAGTTTGCTTTGCTGGGCCTTTTTCCCATGCCTGCCTTTACTCTGCCAGAGTTATATT
GCTGGGGTTTTGAAGAAGATCCTATTAAATAAAAGAATAAGCAGTATTATTAAGTAGCCCTGCATTTCAG
GTTTCCTTGAGTGGCAGGCCAGGCCTGGCCGTGAACGTTCACTGAAATCATGGCCTCTTGGCCAAGATTG
ATAGCTTGTGCCTGTCCCTGAGTCCCAGTCCGTCACGAGCAGCTGGTTTCTAATATGCTATTTCCCGTAT
AAAGCATGAGACCGTGACTTGCCAGCCCCACAGAGCCCCGCCCTTGTCCATCACTGGCATCTGGACTCCA
GCCTGGGTTGGGGCAAAGAGGGAAATGAGATCATGTCCTAACCCTGATCCTCTTGTCCCACAGATATCCA
GAACCCTGACCCAGCGCTTAGGTCTTGAAAGGAGTGGGAATTGGCTCCGGTGCCCGTCAGTGGGCAGAGC
GCACATCGCCCACAGTCCCCGAGAAGTTGGGGGGAGGGGTCGGCAATTGATCCGGTGCCTAGAGAAGGTG
GCGCGGGGTAAACTGGGAAAGTGATGTCGTGTACTGGCTCCGCCTTTTTCCCGAGGGTGGGGGAGAACCG
TATATAAGTGCAGTAGTCGCCGTGAACGTTCTTTTTCGCAACGGGTTTGCCGCCAGAACACAGGACCGGT
TCTAGACGTACGGCCACCATGGTGAGCAAGGGCGAGGAGGTCATCAAAGAGTTCATGCGCTTCAAGGTGC
GCATGGAGGGCTCCATGAACGGCCACGAGTTCGAGATCGAGGGCGAGGGCGAGGGCCGCCCCTACGAGGG
CACCCAGACCGCCAAGCTGAAGGTGACCAAGGGCGGCCCCCTGCCCTTCGCCTGGGACATCCTGTCCCCC
CAGTTCATGTACGGCTCCAAGGCGTACGTGAAGCACCCCGCCGACATCCCCGATTACAAGAAGCTGTCCT
TCCCCGAGGGCTTCAAGTGGGAGCGCGTGATGAACTTCGAGGACGGCGGTCTGGTGACCGTGACCCAGGA
CTCCTCCCTGCAGGACGGCACGCTGATCTACAAGGTGAAGATGCGCGGCACCAACTTCCCCCCCGACGGC
CCCGTAATGCAGAAGAAGACCATGGGCTGGGAGGCCTCCACCGAGCGCCTGTACCCCCGCGACGGCGTGC
TGAAGGGCGAGATCCACCAGGCCCTGAAGCTGAAGGACGGCGGCCACTACCTGGTGGAGTTCAAGACCAT
CTACATGGCCAAGAAGCCCGTGCAACTGCCCGGCTACTACTACGTGGACACCAAGCTGGACATCACCTCC
CACAACGAGGACTACACCATCGTGGAACAGTACGAGCGCTCCGAGGGCCGCCACCACCTGTTCCTGTACG
GCATGGACGAGCTGTACAAGTAAGCTAGCAATAAAAGATCTTTATTTTCATTAGATCTGTGTGTTGGTTT
TTTGTGTGGTACCGAGAGACTCTAAATCCAGTGACAAGTCTGTCTGCCTATTCACCGATTTTGATTCTCA
AACAAATGTGTCACAAAGTAAGGATTCTGATGTGTATATCACAGACAAAACTGTGCTAGACATGAGGTCT
ATGGACTTCAAGAGCAACAGTGCTGTGGCCTGGAGCAACAAATCTGACTTTGCATGTGCAAACGCCTTCA
ACAACAGCATTATTCCAGCAGACACCTTCTTCCCCAGCCCAGGTAAGGGCAGCTTTGGTGCCTTCGCAGG
CTGTTTCCTTGCTTCAGGAATGGCCAGGTTCTGCCCAGAGCTCTGGTCAATGATGTCTAAAACTCCTCTG
ATTGGTGGTCTCGGCCTTATCCATTGCCACCAAAACCCTCTTTTTACTAAGAAACAGTGAGCCTTGTTCT
GGCAGTCCAGAGAATGACACGGAAAAAAAGCAGATGAAGAGAAGGTGGCAGGAGAGGGCACGTGGCCCAG
CCTCAGTCTCTCCAACTGAGTTCCTGCCTGCCTGCCTTTGCTCAGACTGTTTGCCCCTTACTGCTCTTCT
AGGCCTCATTCTAAGCCCCTTCTCCAAGTTGCCTCTCCTTATTTCTCCCTGTCTGCCAAAAAATCTTTCC
CAGCTCACTAAGTCAGTCTCACGCAGTCACTCATTAACCCACAATTCGATATCAAGCTTAATAAAAGATC
TTTATTTTCATTAGATCTGTGTGTTGGTTTTTTGTGTGGTAACCACGTGCGGACCGAGCGGCCGCAGGAA
CCCCTAGTGATGGAGTTGGCCACTCCCTCTCTGCGCGCTCGCTCGCTCACTGAGGCCGGGCGACCAAAGG
TCGCCCGACGCCCGGGCTTTGCCCGGGCGGCCTCAGTGAGCGAGCGAGCGCGCAGCTGCCTGCAGGGGCG
CCTGATGCGGTATTTTCTCCTTACGCATCTGTGCGGTATTTCACACCGCATA
[95 nt withheld, positions 3203-3297]
T
[46 nt withheld, positions 3299-3344]
C
[141 nt withheld, positions 3346-3486]
CCTTTGACGTTGGAGTCCACGTTCTTT
[37 nt withheld, positions 3514-3550]
ACTCTATCTCGGGCTATTCTTTTGATTTATAAGGGATTTTGCCGATTTCGGTCTATTGGTTAAAAAATGA
GCTGATTTAACAAAAATTTAACGCGAATTTTAACAAAATATTAACGTTTACAATTTTATGGTGCACTCTC
AGTACAATCTGCTCTGATGCCGCATAGTTAAGCCAGCCCCGACACCCGCCAACACCCGCTGACGCGCCCT
GACGGGCTTGTCTGCTCCCGGCATCCGCTTACAGACAAGCTGTGACCGTCTCCGGGAGCTGCATGTGTCA
GAGGTTTTCACCGTCATCACCGAAACGCGCGAGACGAAAGGGCCTCGTGATACGCCTATTTTTATAGGTT
AATGTCATGATAATAATGGTTTCTTAGACGTCAGGTGGCACTTTTCGGGGAAATGTGCGCGGAACCCCTA
TTTGTTTATTTTTCTAAATACATTCAAATATGTATCCGCTCATGAGACAATAACCCTGATAAATGCTTCA
ATAATATTGAAAAAGGAAGAGTATGAGTATTCAACATTTCCGTGTCGCCCTTATTCCCTTTTTTGCGGCA
TTTTGCCTTCCTGTTTTTGCTCACCCAGAAACGCTGGTGAAAGTAAAAGATGCTGAAGATCAGTTGGGTG
CACGAGTGGGTTACATCGAACTGGATCTCAACAGCGGTAAGATCCTTGAGAGTTTTCGCCCCGAAGAACG
TTTTCCAATGATGAGCACTTTTAAAGTTCTGCTATGTGGCGCGGTATTATCCCGTATTGACGCCGGGCAA
GAGCAACTCGGTCGCCGCATACACTATTCTCAGAATGACTTGGTTGAGTACTCACCAGTCACAGAAAAGC
ATCTTACGGATGGCATGACAGTAAGAGAATTATGCAGTGCTGCCATAACCATGAGTGATAACACTGCGGC
CAACTTACTTCTGACAACGATCGGAGGACCGAAGGAGCTAACCGCTTTTTTGCACAACATGGGGGATCAT
GTAACTCGCCTTGATCGTTGGGAACCGGAGCTGAATGAAGCCATACCAAACGACGAGCGTGACACCACGA
TGCCTGTAGCAATGGCAACAACGTTGCGCAAACTATTAACTGGCGAACTACTTACTCTAGCTTCCCGGCA
ACAATTAATAGACTGGATGGAGGCGGATAAAGTTGCAGGACCACTTCTGCGCTCGGCCCTTCCGGCTGGC
TGGTTTATTGCTGATAAATCTGGAGCCGGTGAGCGTGGGTCTCGCGGTATCATTGCAGCACTGGGGCCAG
ATGGTAAGCCCTCCCGTATCGTAGTTATCTACACGACGGGGAGTCAGGCAACTATGGATGAACGAAATAG
ACAGATCGCTGAGATAGGTGCCTCACTGATTAAGCATTGGTAACTGTCAGACCAAGTTTACTCATATATA
CTTTAGATTGATTTAAAACTTCATTTTTAATTTAAAAGGATCTAGGTGAAGATCCTTTTTGATAATCTCA
TGACCAAAATCCCTTAACGTGAGTTTTCGTTCCACTGAGCGTCAGACCCCGTAGAAAAGATCAAAGGATC
TTCTTGAGATCCTTTTTTTCTGCGCGTAATCTGCTGCTTGCAAACAAAAAAACCACCGCTACCAGCGGTG
GTTTGTTTGCCGGATCAAGAGCTACCAACTCTTTTTCCGAAGGTAACTGGCTTCAGCAGAGCGCAGATAC
CAAATACTGTTCTTCTAGTGTAGCCGTAGTTAGGCCACCACTTCAAGAACTCTGTAGCACCGCCTACATA
CCTCGCTCTGCTAATCCTGTTACCAGTGGCTGCTGCCAGTGGCGATAAGTCGTGTCTTACCGGGTTGGAC
TCAAGACGATAGTTACCGGATAAGGCGCAGCGGTCGGGCTGAACGGGGGGTTCGTGCACACAGCCCAGCT
TGGAGCGAACGACCTACACCGAACTGAGATACCTACAGCGTGAGCTATGAGAAAGCGCCACGCTTCCCGA
AGGGAGAAAGGCGGACAGGTATCCGGTAAGCGGCAGGGTCGGAACAGGAGAGCGCACGAGGGAGCTTCCA
GGGGGAAACGCCTGGTATCTTTATAGTCCTGTCGGGTTTCGCCACCTCTGACTTGAGCGTCGATTTTTGT
GATGCTCGTCAGGGGGGCGGAGCCTATGGAAAAACGCCAGCAACGCGGCCTTTTTACGGTTCCTGGCCTT
TTGCTGGCCTTTTGCTCACATGT
